>Addgene plasmid #32647 | pSADdeltaG-GFP-AlstR | addgene partial sequence | sequence record 38654 | CMV-F 5'-CGCAAATGGGCGGTAGGCGTG-3'
ACTAGAGAACCCACTGCTTACTGGCTTATCGAAATTAATACGACTCACTATAGGGAGACCCAAGCTGGCT
AGCGTTTAAACGGGCCCTCTAGACTCGAGCGGCCGCCAGTGTGATGGATATCTGCAGAATTCGCCCTTTT
AAGCGTCTGATGAGTCCGTGAGGACGAAACCCGGAGTCCCGGGTCACGCTTAACAACCAGATCAAAGAAA
AAACAGACATTGTCAATTGCAAAGCAAAAATGTAACACCCCTACAATGGATGCCGACAAGATTGTATTCA
AAGTCAATAATCAGGTGGTCTCTTTGAAGCCTGAGATTATCGTGGATCAATATGAGTACAAGTACCCTGC
CATCAAAGATTTGAAAAAGCCCTGTATAACCCTAGGAAAGGCTCCCGATTTAAATAAAGCATACAAGTCA
GTTTTGTCAGGCATGAGCGCCGCCAAACTTAATCCTGACGATGTATGTTCCTATTTGGCAGCGGCAATGC
AGTTTTTTGAGGGGACATGTCCGGAAGACTGGACCAGCTATGGAATTGTGATTGCACGAAAAGGAGATAA
GATCACCCCAGGTTCTCTGGTGGAGATAAAACGTACTGATGTAGAAGGGAATTGGGCTCTGACAGGAGGC
ATGGAACTGACAAGAGACCCCACTGTCCCTGAGCATGCGTCCTTAGTCGGTCTTCTCTTGAGTCTGTATA
GGTTGAGCAAAATATCCGGGCAAAACACTGGTAACTATAAGACAAACATTGC
