>Addgene plasmid #32647 | pSADdeltaG-GFP-AlstR | addgene partial sequence | sequence record 38656 | BGH-rev 5'-TAGAAGGCACAGTCGAGG-3'
GAGCTCGGATCCACTAGTAACGGCCGCCAGTGTGCTGGAATTCGCCCTTCTCCCTTAGCCATCCGAGTGG
ACGTGCGTCCTCCTTCGGATGCCCAGGTCGGACCGCGAGGAGGTGGAGATGCCATGCCGACCCACGCTTA
ACAAATAAACAACAAAAATGAGAAAAACAATCAAACAACCAAAGGTTCAGATTTAGGATCTTGTTTTTTT
CAAGATACATCACACAAGAGTCTTAGCATGGGCAGGCTTCCAGGAGTATCCGGTTCACAGGCAACTGTAG
TCTAGTAGGGATGATCTAGATCTGATATCCTCTAGGGTGATCCACCTGTTGTACCTATGAAGGTGTCTTT
CCACTTCTCTGGATAGATCCTTGATGCTGCCAACGAGTCTGGTAGTCTTCACTATCTTGTAAATCAACCT
GATCCAGTGAGATGACAGACTCAGGCTAGAATTACAGGCTACCCTTTTGAACACTGAGGTGTCGTTGGAC
CAACTCCAAGATAGATAAACGTTCCCTCGAATGACTTGCTTTCTGAAGTAATAAGTTATAGGTCTGTTAT
ACAGGTCGTGAAGTCTTGCGAAGCTAGGGACGTCACCTAAAGCAGTAGATAGATACATCATAGTACTGCA
ACATATGTTGAAGTGCCTCAGGATTTTGGGATCAGACGGTGGATAGAACGAGGGGTCAGTTAGGGGTTTG
GAAACGTTGAAGACTCTGTTGGAGAAAACTATCATGATGGCTATAATGATAGCCACTTTAGACAGAGTTC
CCCTCTGTAACTCAAGATCATCAACCATCTTGTGGACTAG
