>Addgene plasmid #32647 | pSADdeltaG-GFP-AlstR | addgene partial sequence | sequence record 39200 | B19L-R 5'-CGATTGGGTCAATAGGGTCA
CATCTTGAAGTAGTCTCAGGTTGAGAAGTGTTGCCAGTTGTTCTTCTGATCTAATGTTTTTTTCTCGACT
GAAAAGCTAGCGGGTCGGCCGCTTAGAGCATTTCAATATTGGACGTTCCGTTTCCGGTTGCAGTTCGCGT
TGTCTTGGTCACCTGTTGATTGGTCATCAAAGGTGGCGGACTTCCACACCAGACCACCTTGCGGAATGCC
TTGCGAAAGTTGTCGGATAGAAAGGCATACAGTATCGGATTGATGCACGAATTCGTGTACGCCACCACAT
GGGATATAATCTGAATAATGACCGATAAGTGGCTGCCGCCATATAGATTCAGTGCCTTTAGCACGAGGAT
GACATGAATGGGCAGCCAACAGATGGCGAATGCCAATACGACAACAACAACCATTCGGGTGACGCGCCTT
TTTCCCTTTCGTGACTCTGCGGAAGGTTTGCAGCCAGGAGCACTTTTCCAAAGACGAGCCAGCATTCCCA
TATATAGGAAACAAATCAGCGTCAATGGTGCCACATATGACGATAGAAAGAATGAGACCTGAAAACCGAC
GAGACTCCAGATCTCCTCCTCCGTGGAAAAGACGCAAGCGGTGCCAGCATTTCCGTGGTACTGATAAATC
CTCACCGAGTGCGAAAGTGCCACCGGAATCGCAGTCGTCACAATCGTTATCCAGGCGCACATGATGGCCA
GTGTGGCATTGCGCTCCGTTCGCAGGGACATGCTAGTCACGGGATGAACGACGGCCAGGAAGCGATCAAA
GGACATCAGCACCAGCGTGTAAACACTGCAGTGGCACGTAACCACAATCATGTACTGGACAAACTTGCAC
CACACATTGCCAAACGGCCACTCCGGCAGCACGTAATCGGTAGCCGTGAACGGG
