>Addgene plasmid #32647 | pSADdeltaG-GFP-AlstR | addgene partial sequence | sequence record 39201 | B19M-F 5'-ACAAAGGTCCGAAGAGGACA
TCAGATTATATCCCGCAAATTTATCACTTGTTTACCTCTGGAGGAGAGAACATATGGGCTCAACTCCAAC
CCTTGGGAGCAATATAACAAAAAACATGTTATGGTGCCATTAAACCGCTGCATTTCATCAAAGTCAAGTT
GATTACCTTTACATTTTGATCCTCTTGGATGTGAAAAAAACTATTAACATCCCTCAAAGGACGGGATCCG
CCACCATGGTGAGCAAGGGCGAGGAGCTGTTCACCGGGGTGGTGCCCATCCTGGTCGAGCTGGACGGCGA
CGTAAACGGCCACAAGTTCAGCGTGTCCGGCGAGGGCGAGGGCGATGCCACCTACGGCAAGCTGACCCTG
AAGTTCATCTGCACCACCGGCAAGCTGCCCGTGCCCTGGCCCACCCTCGTGACCACCTTGACCTACGGCG
TGCAGTGCTTCGCCCGCTACCCCGACCACATGAAGCAGCACGACTTCTTCAAGTCCGCCATGCCCGAAGG
CTACGTCCAGGAGCGCACCATCTTCTTCAAGGACGACGGCAACTACAAGACCCGCGCCGAGGTGAAGTTC
GAGGGCGACACCCTGGTGAACCGCATCGAGCTGAAGGGCATCGACTTCAAGGAGGACGGCAACATCCTGG
GGCACAAGCTGGAGTACAACTACAACAGCCACAAGGTCTATATCACCGCCGACAAGCAGAAGAACGGCAT
CAAGGTGAACTTCAAGACCCGCCACAACATCGAGGACGGCAGCGTGCAGCTCGCCGACCACTACCAGCAG
AACACCCCCATCGGCGACGGCCCCGTGCTGCTGCCCGACAACCACTACCTGAGCACCCAGTCCGCCCTGA
GCAAAGACCCCAACGAGAAGCGCGATCACATGGTCCTGCTGGAGTTCGT
