[The description below was written by a language model from this plasmid's Addgene catalogue record.]
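Description:
pSADdeltaG-GFP-AlstR is a rabies virus genomic plasmid built on the pSADdeltaG backbone, which by its name carries a cDNA copy of the SAD-strain rabies genome lacking the glycoprotein (G) gene. The backbone alone is recorded as roughly 15.4 kb. It is maintained as a high-copy, ampicillin-resistant plasmid in E. coli, and the record also lists a neomycin (G418) marker for mammalian cells. A CMV promoter is recorded. In this type of vector it would be expected to drive transcription of the viral genome in transfected mammalian cells so that recombinant virus can be recovered, but the record does not describe this arrangement or provide a feature map.

The payload consists of two transgenes: GFP (about 700 bp) and the Drosophila melanogaster allatostatin receptor AlstR (AstA-R1, about 1.2 kb). In G-deleted rabies vectors, such genes are generally placed in the position of the removed glycoprotein gene, although the record does not give the exact cloning sites or the configuration of the two open reading frames. GFP marks infected neurons. AlstR is a G-protein-coupled receptor whose insect peptide ligand, allatostatin, has no endogenous mammalian counterpart, so applying the ligand can reversibly silence neurons that express the receptor.

Because the virus lacks G, it cannot spread beyond the initially infected cells unless glycoprotein is supplied in trans. This property underlies its use for retrograde labelling and monosynaptically restricted circuit tracing. According to the associated publication, the construct belongs to a set of rabies variants for monitoring and manipulating activity and gene expression in defined neural circuits, and this one combines fluorescent labelling with inducible inactivation.
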