Addgene plasmid #32647: pSADdeltaG-GFP-AlstR
Depositing lab: Edward Callaway. Depositing organization: Salk Institute for Biological Studies. Publication: New rabies virus variants for monitoring and manipulating activity and gene expression in defined neural circuits. Osakada F, Mori T, Cetin AH, Marshel JH, Virgen B, Callaway EM. Neuron. 2011 Aug 25;71(4):617-31. 10.1016/j.neuron.2011.07.005 PubMed 21867879.
Backbone
  Vector backbone: pSADdeltaG
  Backbone manufacturer: Addgene plasmid 32634
  Backbone size w/o insert (bp): 15428
  Vector type: Mammalian Expression ; Rabies virus
  Selectable markers: Neomycin (select with G418)
Growth in bacteria
  Bacterial resistance: Ampicillin, 100 μg/mL
  Growth temperature: 37°C
  Growth strain: DH5alpha
  Copy number: High Copy
Gene/Insert 1
  Gene/Insert name: GFP
  Insert size (bp): 700
  Promoter: CMV
  Cloning method: Restriction Enzyme; 5′ cloning site NA (unknown if destroyed); 3′ cloning site NA (unknown if destroyed)
  Sequencing primers: 5′ CMV-F
Gene/Insert 2
  Gene/Insert name: AlstR (alt name: allatostatin receptor)
  Species: D. melanogaster (fly)
  Insert size (bp): 1200
  Entrez Gene: AstA-R1 (a.k.a. Dmel_CG2872, ASR, AST-R, AlstR, AstA R1, AstAR1, CG2872, D.AlstR1, DAR-1, DAR1, DGR, Dar-1, Dmel\CG2872, EG:121E7.2, GR)
  Cloning method: Restriction Enzyme; 5′ cloning site NA (unknown if destroyed); 3′ cloning site NA (unknown if destroyed)
  Sequencing primers: 5′ CMV-F; 3′ BGH-Rev
Terms and licenses: Academic/Nonprofit Terms; Industry Terms: Not Available to Industry
How to cite: pSADdeltaG-GFP-AlstR was a gift from Edward Callaway (Addgene plasmid # 32647 ; http://n2t.net/addgene:32647 ; RRID:Addgene_32647)
